>Addgene plasmid #66496 | S1PR1-Tango | addgene full sequence | sequence record 347878 | Addgene NGS Result
GACATTGATTATTGACTAGTTATTAATAGTAATCAATTACGGGGTCATTAGTTCATAGCCCATATATGGA
GTTCCGCGTTACATAACTTACGGTAAATGGCCCGCCTGGCTGACCGCCCAACGACCCCCGCCCATTGACG
TCAATAATGACGTATGTTCCCATAGTAACGCCAATAGGGACTTTCCATTGACGTCAATGGGTGGAGTATT
TACGGTAAACTGCCCACTTGGCAGTACATCAAGTGTATCATATGCCAAGTACGCCCCCTATTGACGTCAA
TGACGGTAAATGGCCCGCCTGGCATTATGCCCAGTACATGACCTTATGGGACTTTCCTACTTGGCAGTAC
ATCTACGTATTAGTCATCGCTATTACCATGGTGATGCGGTTTTGGCAGTACATCAATGGGCGTGGATAGC
GGTTTGACTCACGGGGATTTCCAAGTCTCCACCCCATTGACGTCAATGGGAGTTTGTTTTGGCACCAAAA
TCAACGGGACTTTCCAAAATGTCGTAACAACTCCGCCCCATTGACGCAAATGGGCGGTAGGCGTGTACGG
TGGGAGGTCTATATAAGCAGAGCTCTCTGGCTAACTAGAGAACCCACTGCTTACTGGCTTATCGAAATTA
ATACGACTCACTATAGGGAGACCCAAGCTGGCTAGCGTTTAAACTTAAGCTTGGTACCGAGCTCGGATCC
ACTAGTCCAGTGTGGTGGAATTCTGCAGATATCCAGCACAGTGGCGGCCGCGCCACCATGAAGACGATCA
TCGCCCTGAGCTACATCTTCTGCCTGGTATTCGCCGACTACAAGGACGATGATGACGCCAGCATCGATAT
GGGACCAACATCAGTCCCATTGGTTAAAGCCCATCGAAGCTCCGTGAGCGACTACGTGAACTACGACATC
ATCGTGAGGCACTATAACTATACCGGAAAGCTCAACATATCCGCCGATAAAGAGAATAGTATTAAACTGA
CCTCTGTCGTCTTCATACTGATCTGTTGTTTCATCATTCTCGAAAACATTTTCGTGCTCCTTACCATCTG
GAAAACCAAAAAGTTCCACAGACCTATGTACTATTTTATCGGAAATCTGGCCCTGTCTGACTTGTTGGCC
GGGGTGGCCTATACTGCAAACTTGCTGCTCTCAGGCGCCACTACATACAAACTCACGCCCGCTCAGTGGT
TTCTGAGGGAGGGCTCCATGTTTGTGGCGCTGAGCGCTAGCGTGTTCAGCCTGCTGGCTATAGCCATCGA
ACGATACATTACTATGCTGAAGATGAAGCTGCACAATGGCTCTAACAATTTTAGGCTCTTTCTCCTTATA
TCCGCGTGCTGGGTGATTTCTCTGATTCTCGGGGGGCTGCCCATCATGGGGTGGAATTGCATCTCTGCTC
TGTCATCATGCTCCACTGTGCTTCCCCTGTATCATAAGCACTATATATTGTTTTGTACCACTGTTTTCAC
CCTCTTGCTGCTCAGCATTGTGATTCTCTACTGCCGCATATACTCCTTGGTCCGGACAAGATCCAGGCGC
CTGACGTTCCGGAAAAACATCTCTAAGGCGTCTAGATCATCCGAGAAAAGCCTGGCGCTCCTGAAGACCG
TCATCATCGTGTTGAGCGTCTTTATCGCTTGCTGGGCCCCCCTGTTTATCTTGCTCCTGCTGGATGTAGG
GTGTAAAGTGAAGACGTGCGATATCCTGTTCCGGGCCGAGTATTTTCTTGTCCTGGCAGTCCTGAACTCC
GGCACTAATCCTATCATTTATACCCTGACCAATAAAGAAATGCGCCGCGCCTTCATCAGGATTATGAGCT
GCTGTAAGTGTCCCTCCGGAGACTCTGCTGGCAAATTTAAGCGGCCAATCATAGCCGGCATGGAGTTCTC
CAGATCTAAATCCGACAATAGCTCACACCCTCAGAAAGATGAAGGCGACAATCCTGAAACAATTATGAGT
AGTGGTAATGTGAATAGCTCAAGCATCGATACCGGTGGACGCACCCCACCCAGCCTGGGTCCCCAAGATG
AGTCCTGCACCACCGCCAGCTCCTCCCTGGCCAAGGACACTTCATCGACCGGTGAGAACCTGTACTTCCA
GCTAAGATTAGATAAAAGTAAAGTGATTAACAGCGCATTAGAGCTGCTTAATGAGGTCGGAATCGAAGGT
TTAACAACCCGTAAACTCGCCCAGAAGCTAGGTGTAGAGCAGCCTACATTGTATTGGCATGTAAAAAATA
AGCGGGCTTTGCTCGACGCCTTAGCCATTGAGATGTTAGATAGGCACCATACTCACTTTTGCCCTTTAGA
AGGGGAAAGCTGGCAAGATTTTTTACGTAATAACGCTAAAAGTTTTAGATGTGCTTTACTAAGTCATCGC
GATGGAGCAAAAGTACATTTAGGTACACGGCCTACAGAAAAACAGTATGAAACTCTCGAAAATCAATTAG
CCTTTTTATGCCAACAAGGTTTTTCACTAGAGAATGCATTATATGCACTCAGCGCTGTGGGGCATTTTAC
TTTAGGTTGCGTATTGGAAGATCAAGAGCATCAAGTCGCTAAAGAAGAAAGGGAAACACCTACTACTGAT
AGTATGCCGCCATTATTACGACAAGCTATCGAATTATTTGATCACCAAGGTGCAGAGCCAGCCTTCTTAT
TCGGCCTTGAATTGATCATATGCGGATTAGAAAAACAACTTAAATGTGAAAGTGGGTCCGCGTACAGCCG
CGCGCGTACGAAAAACAATTACGGGTCTACCATCGAGGGCCTGCTCGATCTCCCGGACGACGACGCCCCC
GAAGAGGCGGGGCTGGCGGCTCCGCGCCTGTCCTTTCTCCCCGCGGGACACACGCGCAGACTGTCGACGG
CCCCCCCGACCGATGTCAGCCTGGGGGACGAGCTCCACTTAGACGGCGAGGACGTGGCGATGGCGCATGC
CGACGCGCTAGACGATTTCGATCTGGACATGTTGGGGGACGGGGATTCCCCGGGTCCGGGATTTACCCCC
CACGACTCCGCCCCCTACGGCGCTCTGGATATGGCCGACTTCGAGTTTGAGCAGATGTTTACCGATGCCC
TTGGAATTGACGAGTACGGTGGGTAGTCTAGAGGGCCCGTTTAAACCCGCTGATCAGCCTCGACTGTGCC
TTCTAGTTGCCAGCCATCTGTTGTTTGCCCCTCCCCCGTGCCTTCCTTGACCCTGGAAGGTGCCACTCCC
ACTGTCCTTTCCTAATAAAATGAGGAAATTGCATCGCATTGTCTGAGTAGGTGTCATTCTATTCTGGGGG
GTGGGGTGGGGCAGGACAGCAAGGGGGAGGATTGGGAAGACAATAGCAGGCATGCTGGGGATGCGGTGGG
CTCTATGGCTTCTGAGGCGGAAAGAACCAGCTGGGGCTCTAGGGGGTATCCCC
[124 nt withheld, positions 3414-3537]
C
[91 nt withheld, positions 3539-3629]
A
[49 nt withheld, positions 3631-3679]
CCTTTGACGTTGGAGTCCACGTTCTTT
[37 nt withheld, positions 3707-3743]
ACCCTATCTCGGTCTATTCTTTTGATTTATAAGGGATTTTGCCGATTTCGGCCTATTGGTTAAAAAATGA
GCTGATTTAACAAAAATTTAACGCGAATTAATTCTGTGGAATGTGTGTCAGTTAGGGTGTGGAAAGTCCC
CAGGCTCCCCAGCAGGCAGAAGTATGCAAAGCATGCATCTCAATTAGTCAGCAACCAGGTGTGGAAAGTC
CCCAGGCTCCCCAGCAGGCAGAAGTATGCAAAGCATGCATCTCAATTAGTCAGCAACCATAGTCCCGCCC
CTAACTCCGCCCATCCCGCCCCTAACTCCGCCCAGTTCCGCCCATTCTCCGCCCCATGGCTGACTAATTT
TTTTTATTTATGCAGAGGCCGAGGCCGCCTCTGCCTCTGAGCTATTCCAGAAGTAGTGAGGAGGCTTTTT
TGGAGGCCTAGGCTTTTGCAAAAAGCTCCCGGGAGCTTGTATATCCATTTTCGGATCTGATCAAGAGACA
GGATGAGGATCGTTTCGCATGATTGAACAAGATGGATTGCACGCAGGTTCTCCGGCCGCTTGGGTGGAGA
GGCTATTCGGCTATGACTGGGCACAACAGACAATCGGCTGCTCTGATGCCGCCGTGTTCCGGCTGTCAGC
GCAGGGGCGCCCGGTTCTTTTTGTCAAGACCGACCTGTCCGGTGCCCTGAATGAACTGCAGGACGAGGCA
GCGCGGCTATCGTGGCTGGCCACGACGGGCGTTCCTTGCGCAGCTGTGCTCGACGTTGTCACTGAAGCGG
GAAGGGACTGGCTGCTATTGGGCGAAGTGCCGGGGCAGGATCTCCTGTCATCTCACCTTGCTCCTGCCGA
GAAAGTATCCATCATGGCTGATGCAATGCGGCGGCTGCATACGCTTGATCCGGCTACCTGCCCATTCGAC
CACCAAGCGAAACATCGCATCGAGCGAGCACGTACTCGGATGGAAGCCGGTCTTGTCGATCAGGATGATC
TGGACGAAGAGCATCAGGGGCTCGCGCCAGCCGAACTGTTCGCCAGGCTCAAGGCGCGCATGCCCGACGG
CGAGGATCTCGTCGTGACCCATGGCGATGCCTGCTTGCCGAATATCATGGTGGAAAATGGCCGCTTTTCT
GGATTCATCGACTGTGGCCGGCTGGGTGTGGCGGACCGCTATCAGGACATAGCGTTGGCTACCCGTGATA
TTGCTGAAGAGCTTGGCGGCGAATGGGCTGACCGCTTCCTCGTGCTTTACGGTATCGCCGCTCCCGATTC
GCAGCGCATCGCCTTCTATCGCCTTCTTGACGAGTTCTTCTGAGCGGGACTCTGGGGTTCGAAATGACCG
ACCAAGCGACGCCCAACCTGCCATCACGAGATTTCGATTCCACCGCCGCCTTCTATGAAAGGTTGGGCTT
CGGAATCGTTTTCCGGGACGCCGGCTGGATGATCCTCCAGCGCGGGGATCTCATGCTGGAGTTCTTCGCC
CACCCCAACTTGTTTATTGCAGCTTATAATGGTTACAAATAAAGCAATAGCATCACAAATTTCACAAATA
AAGCATTTTTTTCACTGCATTCTAGTTGTGGTTTGTCCAAACTCATCAATGTATCTTATCATGTCTGTAT
ACCGTCGACCTCTAGCTAGAGCTTGGCGTAATCATGGTCATAGCTGTTTCCTGTGTGAAATTGTTATCCG
CTCACAATTCCACACAACATACGAGCCGGAAGCATAAAGTGTAAAGCCTGGGGTGCCTAATGAGTGAGCT
AACTCACATTAATTGCGTTGCGCTCACTGCCCGCTTTCCAGTCGGGAAACCTGTCGTGCCAGCTGCATTA
ATGAATCGGCCAACGCGCGGGGAGAGGCGGTTTGCGTATTGGGCGCTCTTCCGCTTCCTCGCTCACTGAC
TCGCTGCGCTCGGTCGTTCGGCTGCGGCGAGCGGTATCAGCTCACTCAAAGGCGGTAATACGGTTATCCA
CAGAATCAGGGGATAACGCAGGAAAGAACATGTGAGCAAAAGGCCAGCAAAAGGCCAGGAACCGTAAAAA
GGCCGCGTTGCTGGCGTTTTTCCATAGGCTCCGCCCCCCTGACGAGCATCACAAAAATCGACGCTCAAGT
CAGAGGTGGCGAAACCCGACAGGACTATAAAGATACCAGGCGTTTCCCCCTGGAAGCTCCCTCGTGCGCT
CTCCTGTTCCGACCCTGCCGCTTACCGGATACCTGTCCGCCTTTCTCCCTTCGGGAAGCGTGGCGCTTTC
TCATAGCTCACGCTGTAGGTATCTCAGTTCGGTGTAGGTCGTTCGCTCCAAGCTGGGCTGTGTGCACGAA
CCCCCCGTTCAGCCCGACCGCTGCGCCTTATCCGGTAACTATCGTCTTGAGTCCAACCCGGTAAGACACG
ACTTATCGCCACTGGCAGCAGCCACTGGTAACAGGATTAGCAGAGCGAGGTATGTAGGCGGTGCTACAGA
GTTCTTGAAGTGGTGGCCTAACTACGGCTACACTAGAAGAACAGTATTTGGTATCTGCGCTCTGCTGAAG
CCAGTTACCTTCGGAAAAAGAGTTGGTAGCTCTTGATCCGGCAAACAAACCACCGCTGGTAGCGGTGGTT
TTTTTGTTTGCAAGCAGCAGATTACGCGCAGAAAAAAAGGATCTCAAGAAGATCCTTTGATCTTTTCTAC
GGGGTCTGACGCTCAGTGGAACGAAAACTCACGTTAAGGGATTTTGGTCATGAGATTATCAAAAAGGATC
TTCACCTAGATCCTTTTAAATTAAAAATGAAGTTTTAAATCAATCTAAAGTATATATGAGTAAACTTGGT
CTGACAGTTACCAATGCTTAATCAGTGAGGCACCTATCTCAGCGATCTGTCTATTTCGTTCATCCATAGT
TGCCTGACTCCCCGTCGTGTAGATAACTACGATACGGGAGGGCTTACCATCTGGCCCCAGTGCTGCAATG
ATACCGCGAGACCCACGCTCACCGGCTCCAGATTTATCAGCAATAAACCAGCCAGCCGGAAGGGCCGAGC
GCAGAAGTGGTCCTGCAACTTTATCCGCCTCCATCCAGTCTATTAATTGTTGCCGGGAAGCTAGAGTAAG
TAGTTCGCCAGTTAATAGTTTGCGCAACGTTGTTGCCATTGCTACAGGCATCGTGGTGTCACGCTCGTCG
TTTGGTATGGCTTCATTCAGCTCCGGTTCCCAACGATCAAGGCGAGTTACATGATCCCCCATGTTGTGCA
AAAAAGCGGTTAGCTCCTTCGGTCCTCCGATCGTTGTCAGAAGTAAGTTGGCCGCAGTGTTATCACTCAT
GGTTATGGCAGCACTGCATAATTCTCTTACTGTCATGCCATCCGTAAGATGCTTTTCTGTGACTGGTGAG
TACTCAACCAAGTCATTCTGAGAATAGTGTATGCGGCGACCGAGTTGCTCTTGCCCGGCGTCAATACGGG
ATAATACCGCGCCACATAGCAGAACTTTAAAAGTGCTCATCATTGGAAAACGTTCTTCGGGGCGAAAACT
CTCAAGGATCTTACCGCTGTTGAGATCCAGTTCGATGTAACCCACTCGTGCACCCAACTGATCTTCAGCA
TCTTTTACTTTCACCAGCGTTTCTGGGTGAGCAAAAACAGGAAGGCAAAATGCCGCAAAAAAGGGAATAA
GGGCGACACGGAAATGTTGAATACTCATACTCTTCCTTTTTCAATATTATTGAAGCATTTATCAGGGTTA
TTGTCTCATGAGCGGATACATATTTGAATGTATTTAGAAAAATAAACAAATAGGGGTTCCGCGCACATTT
CCCCGAAAAGTGCCACCTGACGTCGACGGATCGGGAGATCTCCCGATCCCCTATGGTGCACTCTCAGTAC
AATCTGCTCTGATGCCGCATAGTTAAGCCAGTATCTGCTCCCTGCTTGTGTGTTGGAGGTCGCTGAGTAG
TGCGCGAGCAAAATTTAAGCTACAACAAGGCAAGGCTTGACCGACAATTGCATGAAGAATCTGCTTAGGG
TTAGGCGTTTTGCGCTGCTTCGCGATGTACGGGCCAGATATACGCGTT
Features (pLannotate 1.2.2; 23 found; start..end, strand, type, name):
      1..380     +  enhancer       CMV enhancer: human cytomegalovirus immediate early enhancer
    381..584     +  promoter       CMV promoter: human cytomegalovirus (CMV) immediate early promoter
    580..613     +  LTR            5' LTR (truncated) (fragment): truncated 5' long terminal repeat (LTR) from HIV-1
    629..647     +  promoter       T7 promoter: promoter for bacteriophage T7 RNA polymerase
    806..826     +  CDS            3xFLAG (fragment): three tandem FLAG® epitope tags
    839..1984    +  CDS            S1PR1: S1PR1_HUMAN - Also known as CHEDG1, EDG1. Experimental evidence at protein level: Swiss-Prot protein existence level 1. G-protein coupled receptor for the bioactive lysosphingolipid sphingosine 1-phosphate (S1P) that seems to be coupled to the G(i) subclass of heteromeric G proteins. Signaling leads to the activation of RAC1, SRC, PTK2/FAK1 and MAP kinases. Plays an important role in cell migration, probably via its role in the reorganization of the actin cytoskeleton and the formation of lamellipodia in response to stimuli that increase the activity of the sphingosine kinase SPHK1. Required f
   2105..2718    +  CDS            TetR (fragment): tetracycline repressor TetR; tetR from transposon Tn10; TetR binds to the tetracycline operator tetO to inhibit transcription. This inhibition can be relieved by adding tetracycline or doxycycline.
   2870..3103    +  CDS            VP16 AD: transcriptional activation domain of herpes simplex virus protein VP16 (Triezenberg et al., 1988; Cousens et al., 1989); UL48
   3144..3368    +  polyA_signal   bGH poly(A) signal: bovine growth hormone polyadenylation signal
   3372..3393    +  promoter       SV40 promoter (fragment): SV40 enhancer and early promoter
   3414..3842    +  rep_origin     f1 ori (sequence partly withheld): f1 bacteriophage origin of replication; arrow indicates direction of (+) strand synthesis
   3856..4185    +  promoter       SV40 promoter: SV40 enhancer and early promoter
   4252..5043    +  CDS            neo: KKA2_KLEPN - Also known as kan, nptII. Experimental evidence at protein level: Swiss-Prot protein existence level 1. Resistance to kanamycin, neomycin, paromomycin, ribostamycin, butirosin and gentamicin B. From Klebsiella pneumoniae.
   5067..5225    +  CDS            ble (fragment): BLE_KLEPN - Experimental evidence at protein level: Swiss-Prot protein existence level 1. Binding protein with a strong affinity to the bleomycin family of antibiotics. Binds to CL990; an antimitotic-antibiotic compound. From Klebsiella pneumoniae.
   5220..5341    +  polyA_signal   SV40 poly(A) signal: SV40 polyadenylation signal
   5414..5430    -  protein_bind   lac operator: The lac repressor binds to the lac operator to inhibit transcription in E. coli. This inhibition can be relieved by adding lactose or isopropyl-β-D-thiogalactopyranoside (IPTG). lac repressor encoded by lacI
   5438..5468    -  promoter       lac promoter: promoter for the E. coli lac operon
   5483..5504    -  protein_bind   CAP binding site: CAP binding activates transcription in the presence of cAMP. E. coli catabolite activator protein
   5517..5609    -  CDS            lacI (fragment): lac repressor; lacI; The lac repressor binds to the lac operator to inhibit transcription in E. coli. This inhibition can be relieved by adding lactose or isopropyl-β-D-thiogalactopyranoside (IPTG).
   5792..6380    -  rep_origin     ori: high-copy-number ColE1/pMB1/pBR322/pUC origin of replication
   6551..7411    -  CDS            AmpR: β-lactamase; bla; confers resistance to ampicillin, carbenicillin, and related antibiotics
   7412..7516    -  promoter       AmpR promoter: bla
   7575..7627    -  misc_feature   bom (fragment): basis of mobility region from pBR322
