[The description below was written by a language model from this plasmid's Addgene catalogue record and pLannotate feature annotations shown in this document.]
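Description:
S1PR1-Tango is a mammalian expression plasmid from the PRESTO-Tango GPCR collection, built on an "empty Tango" backbone that derives from pcDNA3.1(+). It is maintained in E. coli as a high-copy plasmid through a ColE1/pUC-type origin with ampicillin selection (AmpR). It also carries an f1 origin and an SV40 promoter–driven neomycin resistance cassette with an SV40 poly(A) signal, which allows G418 selection in mammalian cells. The sequenced record is about 7.8 kb, consistent with the stated backbone plus a 1,146 bp insert.

The payload is a single CMV enhancer/promoter-driven open reading frame terminated by the bGH polyadenylation signal. It begins with an N-terminal FLAG epitope supplied by the backbone, which the annotation software labels as a fragment of 3xFLAG. This is followed by human S1PR1 (EDG1), the Gi-coupled receptor for sphingosine 1-phosphate. Downstream of the receptor are TetR and VP16 activation-domain sequences, which together form the tTA transcription factor. The roughly 120 bp between the receptor and TetR is not annotated; in the general Tango design this linker region holds the sequences that promote arrestin recruitment and a protease cleavage site, but the record does not itemise them.

As the stated purpose indicates, agonist activation of the receptor leads to arrestin translocation and release of tTA, which then activates transcription to give a reporter readout of receptor activity independent of G-protein coupling. The plasmid is intended for parallel ligand screening across the GPCRome. The depositor notes that the site downstream of tTA may be XbaI rather than XhoI in most vectors of this series. Short annotated HIV LTR, ble and lacI fragments appear to be incidental backbone matches.
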