Addgene plasmid #66496: S1PR1-Tango
Purpose: Expression of G protein-coupled receptors for PRESTO-Tango: parallel receptorome expression and screening via transcriptional output, with transcriptional activation following arrestin translocation
Depositing lab: Bryan Roth. Depositing organization: University of North Carolina at Chapel Hill. Publication: PRESTO-Tango as an open-source resource for interrogation of the druggable human GPCRome. Kroeze WK, Sassano MF, Huang XP, Lansu K, McCorvy JD, Giguere PM, Sciaky N, Roth BL. Nat Struct Mol Biol. 2015 May;22(5):362-9. doi: 10.1038/nsmb.3014. Epub 2015 Apr 20. PubMed 25895059.
Backbone
  Vector backbone: empty Tango
  Backbone size w/o insert (bp): 6632
  Vector type: Mammalian Expression
  Selectable markers: Neomycin (select with G418)
Growth in bacteria
  Bacterial resistance: Ampicillin, 100 μg/mL
  Growth temperature: 37°C
  Growth strain: DH5alpha
  Copy number: High Copy
Gene/Insert
  Gene/Insert name: S1PR1 (alt name: EDG1)
  Species: H. sapiens (human)
  Insert size (bp): 1146
  Entrez Gene: S1PR1 (a.k.a. CD363, CHEDG1, D1S3362, ECGF1, EDG-1, EDG1, S1P1)
  Promoter: CMV
  Tag / fusion protein: FLAG (N terminal on backbone)
  Cloning method: Restriction Enzyme; 5′ cloning site NotI (not destroyed); 3′ cloning site XhoI (unknown if destroyed)
  Sequencing primers: 5′ CMV-F; 3′ Tet-R
Terms and licenses: Academic/Nonprofit Terms; Industry Terms: Not Available to Industry
Depositor comments: Please note: Most of the PRESTO-Tango vectors do not contain the XhoI cut site downstream of the tTA sequence and instead carry an XbaI site. If you need to perform an XhoI digest we recommend sequencing with a forward primer at the C-terminus of tTA to determine which of the two sites is present. Suggested primer: 5-gagctccacttagacggcgagg-3. Original backbone was pcDNA3.1(+). These plasmids were generated as part of the Illuminating the Druggable Genome (IDG) program sponsored by the NIH Common Fund. The goal of this program is to identify, gather, and distribute information and resources for proteins that currently are not well-studied yet belong to commonly drug-targeted protein families: protein kinases, non-olfactory G-protein coupled receptors (GPCRs), and ion channels. The IDG program is designed to develop fundamental research tools for understudied proteins, elucidate their function, and disseminate the IDG-related resources and data to the greater scientific community.
How to cite: S1PR1-Tango was a gift from Bryan Roth (Addgene plasmid # 66496 ; http://n2t.net/addgene:66496 ; RRID:Addgene_66496)
