>Addgene plasmid #66496 | S1PR1-Tango | depositor partial sequence | sequence record 113605 | empty Tango
GACGGATCGGGAGATCTCCCGATCCCCTATGGTGCACTCTCAGTACAATCTGCTCTGATGCCGCATAGTT
AAGCCAGTATCTGCTCCCTGCTTGTGTGTTGGAGGTCGCTGAGTAGTGCGCGAGCAAAATTTAAGCTACA
ACAAGGCAAGGCTTGACCGACAATTGCATGAAGAATCTGCTTAGGGTTAGGCGTTTTGCGCTGCTTCGCG
ATGTACGGGCCAGATATACGCGTTGACATTGATTATTGACTAGTTATTAATAGTAATCAATTACGGGGTC
ATTAGTTCATAGCCCATATATGGAGTTCCGCGTTACATAACTTACGGTAAATGGCCCGCCTGGCTGACCG
CCCAACGACCCCCGCCCATTGACGTCAATAATGACGTATGTTCCCATAGTAACGCCAATAGGGACTTTCC
ATTGACGTCAATGGGTGGAGTATTTACGGTAAACTGCCCACTTGGCAGTACATCAAGTGTATCATATGCC
AAGTACGCCCCCTATTGACGTCAATGACGGTAAATGGCCCGCCTGGCATTATGCCCAGTACATGACCTTA
TGGGACTTTCCTACTTGGCAGTACATCTACGTATTAGTCATCGCTATTACCATGGTGATGCGGTTTTGGC
AGTACATCAATGGGCGTGGATAGCGGTTTGACTCACGGGGATTTCCAAGTCTCCACCCCATTGACGTCAA
TGGGAGTTTGTTTTGGCACCAAAATCAACGGGACTTTCCAAAATGTCGTAACAACTCCGCCCCATTGACG
CAAATGGGCGGTAGGCGTGTACGGTGGGAGGTCTATATAAGCAGAGCTCTCTGGCTAACTAGAGAACCCA
CTGCTTACTGGCTTATCGAAATTAATACGACTCACTATAGGGAGACCCAAGCTGGCTAGCGTTTAAACTT
AAGCTTGGTACCGAGCTCGGATCCACTAGTCCAGTGTGGTGGAATTCTGCAGATATCCAGCACAGTGGCG
GCCGCGCCACCATGAAGACGATCATCGCCCTGAGCTACATCTTCTGCCTGGTATTCGCCGACTACAAGGA
CGATGATGACGCCAGCATCGATACCGGTGGACGCACCCCACCCAGCCTGGGTCCCCAAGATGAGTCCTGC
ACCACCGCCAGCTCCTCCCTGGCCAAGGACACTTCATCGACCGGTGAGAACCTGTACTTCCAGCTAAGAT
TAGATAAAAGTAAAGTGATTAACAGCGCATTAGAGCTGCTTAATGAGGTCGGAATCGAAGGTTTAACAAC
CCGTAAACTCGCCCAGAAGCTAGGTGTAGAGCAGCCTACATTGTATTGGCATGTAAAAAATAAGCGGGCT
TTGCTCGACGCCTTAGCCATTGAGATGTTAGATAGGCACCATACTCACTTTTGCCCTTTAGAAGGGGAAA
GCTGGCAAGATTTTTTACGTAATAACGCTAAAAGTTTTAGATGTGCTTTACTAAGTCATCGCGATGGAGC
AAAAGTACATTTAGGTACACGGCCTACAGAAAAACAGTATGAAACTCTCGAAAATCAATTAGCCTTTTTA
TGCCAACAAGGTTTTTCACTAGAGAATGCATTATATGCACTCAGCGCTGTGGGGCATTTTACTTTAGGTT
GCGTATTGGAAGATCAAGAGCATCAAGTCGCTAAAGAAGAAAGGGAAACACCTACTACTGATAGTATGCC
GCCATTATTACGACAAGCTATCGAATTATTTGATCACCAAGGTGCAGAGCCAGCCTTCTTATTCGGCCTT
GAATTGATCATATGCGGATTAGAAAAACAACTTAAATGTGAAAGTGGGTCCGCGTACAGCCGCGCGCGTA
CGAAAAACAATTACGGGTCTACCATCGAGGGCCTGCTCGATCTCCCGGACGACGACGCCCCCGAAGAGGC
GGGGCTGGCGGCTCCGCGCCTGTCCTTTCTCCCCGCGGGACACACGCGCAGACTGTCGACGGCCCCCCCG
ACCGATGTCAGCCTGGGGGACGAGCTCCACTTAGACGGCGAGGACGTGGCGATGGCGCATGCCGACGCGC
TAGACGATTTCGATCTGGACATGTTGGGGGACGGGGATTCCCCGGGTCCGGGATTTACCCCCCACGACTC
CGCCCCCTACGGCGCTCTGGATATGGCCGACTTCGAGTTTGAGCAGATGTTTACCGATGCCCTTGGAATT
GACGAGTACGGTGGGTAGCTCGAGTCTAGAGGGCCCGTTTAAACCCGCTGATCAGCCTCGACTGTGCCTT
CTAGTTGCCAGCCATCTGTTGTTTGCCCCTCCCCCGTGCCTTCCTTGACCCTGGAAGGTGCCACTCCCAC
TGTCCTTTCCTAATAAAATGAGGAAATTGCATCGCATTGTCTGAGTAGGTGTCATTCTATTCTGGGGGGT
GGGGTGGGGCAGGACAGCAAGGGGGAGGATTGGGAAGACAATAGCAGGCATGCTGGGGATGCGGTGGGCT
CTATGGCTTCTGAGGCGGAAAGAACCAGCTGGGGCTCTAGGGGGTATCCCC
[124 nt withheld, positions 2502-2625]
C
[91 nt withheld, positions 2627-2717]
A
[49 nt withheld, positions 2719-2767]
CCTTTGACGTTGGAGTCCACGTTCTTT
[37 nt withheld, positions 2795-2831]
ACCCTATCTCGGTCTATTCTTTTGATTTATAAGGGATTTTGCCGATTTCGGCCTATTGGTTAAAAAATGA
GCTGATTTAACAAAAATTTAACGCGAATTAATTCTGTGGAATGTGTGTCAGTTAGGGTGTGGAAAGTCCC
CAGGCTCCCCAGCAGGCAGAAGTATGCAAAGCATGCATCTCAATTAGTCAGCAACCAGGTGTGGAAAGTC
CCCAGGCTCCCCAGCAGGCAGAAGTATGCAAAGCATGCATCTCAATTAGTCAGCAACCATAGTCCCGCCC
CTAACTCCGCCCATCCCGCCCCTAACTCCGCCCAGTTCCGCCCATTCTCCGCCCCATGGCTGACTAATTT
TTTTTATTTATGCAGAGGCCGAGGCCGCCTCTGCCTCTGAGCTATTCCAGAAGTAGTGAGGAGGCTTTTT
TGGAGGCCTAGGCTTTTGCAAAAAGCTCCCGGGAGCTTGTATATCCATTTTCGGATCTGATCAAGAGACA
GGATGAGGATCGTTTCGCATGATTGAACAAGATGGATTGCACGCAGGTTCTCCGGCCGCTTGGGTGGAGA
GGCTATTCGGCTATGACTGGGCACAACAGACAATCGGCTGCTCTGATGCCGCCGTGTTCCGGCTGTCAGC
GCAGGGGCGCCCGGTTCTTTTTGTCAAGACCGACCTGTCCGGTGCCCTGAATGAACTGCAGGACGAGGCA
GCGCGGCTATCGTGGCTGGCCACGACGGGCGTTCCTTGCGCAGCTGTGCTCGACGTTGTCACTGAAGCGG
GAAGGGACTGGCTGCTATTGGGCGAAGTGCCGGGGCAGGATCTCCTGTCATCTCACCTTGCTCCTGCCGA
GAAAGTATCCATCATGGCTGATGCAATGCGGCGGCTGCATACGCTTGATCCGGCTACCTGCCCATTCGAC
CACCAAGCGAAACATCGCATCGAGCGAGCACGTACTCGGATGGAAGCCGGTCTTGTCGATCAGGATGATC
TGGACGAAGAGCATCAGGGGCTCGCGCCAGCCGAACTGTTCGCCAGGCTCAAGGCGCGCATGCCCGACGG
CGAGGATCTCGTCGTGACCCATGGCGATGCCTGCTTGCCGAATATCATGGTGGAAAATGGCCGCTTTTCT
GGATTCATCGACTGTGGCCGGCTGGGTGTGGCGGACCGCTATCAGGACATAGCGTTGGCTACCCGTGATA
TTGCTGAAGAGCTTGGCGGCGAATGGGCTGACCGCTTCCTCGTGCTTTACGGTATCGCCGCTCCCGATTC
GCAGCGCATCGCCTTCTATCGCCTTCTTGACGAGTTCTTCTGAGCGGGACTCTGGGGTTCGAAATGACCG
ACCAAGCGACGCCCAACCTGCCATCACGAGATTTCGATTCCACCGCCGCCTTCTATGAAAGGTTGGGCTT
CGGAATCGTTTTCCGGGACGCCGGCTGGATGATCCTCCAGCGCGGGGATCTCATGCTGGAGTTCTTCGCC
CACCCCAACTTGTTTATTGCAGCTTATAATGGTTACAAATAAAGCAATAGCATCACAAATTTCACAAATA
AAGCATTTTTTTCACTGCATTCTAGTTGTGGTTTGTCCAAACTCATCAATGTATCTTATCATGTCTGTAT
ACCGTCGACCTCTAGCTAGAGCTTGGCGTAATCATGGTCATAGCTGTTTCCTGTGTGAAATTGTTATCCG
CTCACAATTCCACACAACATACGAGCCGGAAGCATAAAGTGTAAAGCCTGGGGTGCCTAATGAGTGAGCT
AACTCACATTAATTGCGTTGCGCTCACTGCCCGCTTTCCAGTCGGGAAACCTGTCGTGCCAGCTGCATTA
ATGAATCGGCCAACGCGCGGGGAGAGGCGGTTTGCGTATTGGGCGCTCTTCCGCTTCCTCGCTCACTGAC
TCGCTGCGCTCGGTCGTTCGGCTGCGGCGAGCGGTATCAGCTCACTCAAAGGCGGTAATACGGTTATCCA
CAGAATCAGGGGATAACGCAGGAAAGAACATGTGAGCAAAAGGCCAGCAAAAGGCCAGGAACCGTAAAAA
GGCCGCGTTGCTGGCGTTTTTCCATAGGCTCCGCCCCCCTGACGAGCATCACAAAAATCGACGCTCAAGT
CAGAGGTGGCGAAACCCGACAGGACTATAAAGATACCAGGCGTTTCCCCCTGGAAGCTCCCTCGTGCGCT
CTCCTGTTCCGACCCTGCCGCTTACCGGATACCTGTCCGCCTTTCTCCCTTCGGGAAGCGTGGCGCTTTC
TCATAGCTCACGCTGTAGGTATCTCAGTTCGGTGTAGGTCGTTCGCTCCAAGCTGGGCTGTGTGCACGAA
CCCCCCGTTCAGCCCGACCGCTGCGCCTTATCCGGTAACTATCGTCTTGAGTCCAACCCGGTAAGACACG
ACTTATCGCCACTGGCAGCAGCCACTGGTAACAGGATTAGCAGAGCGAGGTATGTAGGCGGTGCTACAGA
GTTCTTGAAGTGGTGGCCTAACTACGGCTACACTAGAAGAACAGTATTTGGTATCTGCGCTCTGCTGAAG
CCAGTTACCTTCGGAAAAAGAGTTGGTAGCTCTTGATCCGGCAAACAAACCACCGCTGGTAGCGGTTTTT
TTGTTTGCAAGCAGCAGATTACGCGCAGAAAAAAAGGATCTCAAGAAGATCCTTTGATCTTTTCTACGGG
GTCTGACGCTCAGTGGAACGAAAACTCACGTTAAGGGATTTTGGTCATGAGATTATCAAAAAGGATCTTC
ACCTAGATCCTTTTAAATTAAAAATGAAGTTTTAAATCAATCTAAAGTATATATGAGTAAACTTGGTCTG
ACAGTTACCAATGCTTAATCAGTGAGGCACCTATCTCAGCGATCTGTCTATTTCGTTCATCCATAGTTGC
CTGACTCCCCGTCGTGTAGATAACTACGATACGGGAGGGCTTACCATCTGGCCCCAGTGCTGCAATGATA
CCGCGAGACCCACGCTCACCGGCTCCAGATTTATCAGCAATAAACCAGCCAGCCGGAAGGGCCGAGCGCA
GAAGTGGTCCTGCAACTTTATCCGCCTCCATCCAGTCTATTAATTGTTGCCGGGAAGCTAGAGTAAGTAG
TTCGCCAGTTAATAGTTTGCGCAACGTTGTTGCCATTGCTACAGGCATCGTGGTGTCACGCTCGTCGTTT
GGTATGGCTTCATTCAGCTCCGGTTCCCAACGATCAAGGCGAGTTACATGATCCCCCATGTTGTGCAAAA
AAGCGGTTAGCTCCTTCGGTCCTCCGATCGTTGTCAGAAGTAAGTTGGCCGCAGTGTTATCACTCATGGT
TATGGCAGCACTGCATAATTCTCTTACTGTCATGCCATCCGTAAGATGCTTTTCTGTGACTGGTGAGTAC
TCAACCAAGTCATTCTGAGAATAGTGTATGCGGCGACCGAGTTGCTCTTGCCCGGCGTCAATACGGGATA
ATACCGCGCCACATAGCAGAACTTTAAAAGTGCTCATCATTGGAAAACGTTCTTCGGGGCGAAAACTCTC
AAGGATCTTACCGCTGTTGAGATCCAGTTCGATGTAACCCACTCGTGCACCCAACTGATCTTCAGCATCT
TTTACTTTCACCAGCGTTTCTGGGTGAGCAAAAACAGGAAGGCAAAATGCCGCAAAAAAGGGAATAAGGG
CGACACGGAAATGTTGAATACTCATACTCTTCCTTTTTCAATATTATTGAAGCATTTATCAGGGTTATTG
TCTCATGAGCGGATACATATTTGAATGTATTTAGAAAAATAAACAAATAGGGGTTCCGCGCACATTTCCC
CGAAAAGTGCCACCTGACGTC
