>Addgene plasmid #66496 | S1PR1-Tango | depositor partial sequence | sequence record 113606 | S1PR1
ATGGGACCAACATCAGTCCCATTGGTTAAAGCCCATCGAAGCTCCGTGAGCGACTACGTGAACTACGACA
TCATCGTGAGGCACTATAACTATACCGGAAAGCTCAACATATCCGCCGATAAAGAGAATAGTATTAAACT
GACCTCTGTCGTCTTCATACTGATCTGTTGTTTCATCATTCTCGAAAACATTTTCGTGCTCCTTACCATC
TGGAAAACCAAAAAGTTCCACAGACCTATGTACTATTTTATCGGAAATCTGGCCCTGTCTGACTTGTTGG
CCGGGGTGGCCTATACTGCAAACTTGCTGCTCTCAGGCGCCACTACATACAAACTCACGCCCGCTCAGTG
GTTTCTGAGGGAGGGCTCCATGTTTGTGGCGCTGAGCGCTAGCGTGTTCAGCCTGCTGGCTATAGCCATC
GAACGATACATTACTATGCTGAAGATGAAGCTGCACAATGGCTCTAACAATTTTAGGCTCTTTCTCCTTA
TATCCGCGTGCTGGGTGATTTCTCTGATTCTCGGGGGGCTGCCCATCATGGGGTGGAATTGCATCTCTGC
TCTGTCATCATGCTCCACTGTGCTTCCCCTGTATCATAAGCACTATATATTGTTTTGTACCACTGTTTTC
ACCCTCTTGCTGCTCAGCATTGTGATTCTCTACTGCCGCATATACTCCTTGGTCCGGACAAGATCCAGGC
GCCTGACGTTCCGGAAAAACATCTCTAAGGCGTCTAGATCATCCGAGAAAAGCCTGGCGCTCCTGAAGAC
CGTCATCATCGTGTTGAGCGTCTTTATCGCTTGCTGGGCCCCCCTGTTTATCTTGCTCCTGCTGGATGTA
GGGTGTAAAGTGAAGACGTGCGATATCCTGTTCCGGGCCGAGTATTTTCTTGTCCTGGCAGTCCTGAACT
CCGGCACTAATCCTATCATTTATACCCTGACCAATAAAGAAATGCGCCGCGCCTTCATCAGGATTATGAG
CTGCTGTAAGTGTCCCTCCGGAGACTCTGCTGGCAAATTTAAGCGGCCAATCATAGCCGGCATGGAGTTC
TCCAGATCTAAATCCGACAATAGCTCACACCCTCAGAAAGATGAAGGCGACAATCCTGAAACAATTATGA
GTAGTGGTAATGTGAATAGCTCAAGC
