>Addgene plasmid #66496 | S1PR1-Tango | addgene partial sequence | sequence record 121471 | CMV-F 5'-CGCAAATGGGCGGTAGGCGTG-3'
GCTCTCTGGCTAACTAGAGAACCCACTGCTTACTGGCTTATCGAAATTAATACGACTCACTATAGGGAGA
CCCAAGCTGGCTAGCGTTTAAACTTAAGCTTGGTACCGAGCTCGGATCCACTAGTCCAGTGTGGTGGAAT
TCTGCAGATATCCAGCACAGTGGCGGCCGCGCCACCATGAAGACGATCATCGCCCTGAGCTACATCTTCT
GCCTGGTATTCGCCGACTACAAGGACGATGATGACGCCAGCATCGATATGGGACCAACATCAGTCCCATT
GGTTAAAGCCCATCGAAGCTCCGTGAGCGACTACGTGAACTACGACATCATCGTGAGGCACTATAACTAT
ACCGGAAAGCTCAACATATCCGCCGATAAAGAGAATAGTATTAAACTGACCTCTGTCGTCTTCATACTGA
TCTGTTGTTTCATCATTCTCGAAAACATTTTCGTGCTCCTTACCATCTGGAAAACCAAAAAGTTCCACAG
ACCTATGTACTATTTTATCGGAAATCTGGCCCTGTCTGACTTGTTGGCCGGGGTGGCCTATACTGCAAAC
TTGCTGCTCTCAGGCGCCACTACATACAAACTCACGCCCGCTCAGTGGTTTCTGAGGGAGGGCTCCATGT
TTGTGGCGCTGAGCGCTAGCGTGTTCAGCCTGCTGGCTATAGCCATCGAACGATACATTACTATGCTGAA
GATGAAGCTGCACAATGGCTCTAACAATTTTAGGCTCTTTCTCCTTATATCCGCGTGCTGGGTGATTTCT
CTGATT
