>Addgene plasmid #66496 | S1PR1-Tango | addgene partial sequence | sequence record 121472 | Tet-R 5'-GGCGAGTTTACGGGTTGTTA-3'
GCTCTAATGCGCTGTTAATCACTTTACTTTTATCTAATCTTAGCTGGAAGTACAGGTTCTCACCGGTCGA
TGAAGTGTCCTTGGCCAGGGAGGAGCTGGCGGTGGTGCAGGACTCATCTTGGGGACCCAGGCTGGGTGGG
GTGCGTCCACCGGTATCGATGCTTGAGCTATTCACATTACCACTACTCATAATTGTTTCAGGATTGTCGC
CTTCATCTTTCTGAGGGTGTGAGCTATTGTCGGATTTAGATCTGGAGAACTCCATGCCGGCTATGATTGG
CCGCTTAAATTTGCCAGCAGAGTCTCCGGAGGGACACTTACAGCAGCTCATAATCCTGATGAAGGCGCGG
CGCATTTCTTTATTGGTCAGGGTATAAATGATAGGATTAG
